>Addgene plasmid #177823 | pMax_BFP_A191G | addgene full sequence | sequence record 348952 | Addgene NGS Result
GTGATGCGGTTTTGGCAGTACACCAATGGGCGTGGATAGCGGTTTGACTCACGGGGATTTCCAAGTCTCC
ACCCCATTGACGTCAATGGGAGTTTGTTTTGGCACCAAAATCAACGGGACTTTCCAAAATGTCGTAATAA
CCCCGCCCCGTTGACGCAAATGGGCGGTAGGCGTGTACGGTGGGAGGTCTATATAAGCAGAGGTCGTTTA
GTGAACCGTCAGATCACTAGTAGCTTTATTGCGGTAGTTTATCACAGTTAAATTGCTAACGCAGTCAGTG
CTCGACTGATCACAGGTAAGTATCAAGGTTACAAGACAGGTTTAAGGAGGCCAATAGAAACTGGGCTTGT
CGAGACAGAGAAGATTCTTGCGTTTCTGATAGGCACCTATTGGTCTTACTGACATCCACTTTGCCTTTCT
CTCCACAGGGGTACCGCTAGCGCTGCCACCATGAGCGAGCTGATTAAGGAGAACATGCACATGAAGCTGT
ACATGGAGGGCACCGTGGACAACCATCACTTCAAGTGCACATCCGAGGGCGAAGGCAAGCCCTACGAGGG
CACCCAGACCATGAGAATCAAGGTGGTCGAGGGCGGCCCTCTCCCCTTCGCCTTCGACATCCTGGCTACT
AGCTTCCTCTGCGGCAGCAAGACCTTCATCAACCACACCCAGGGCATCCCCGACTTCTTCAAGCAGTCCT
TCCCTGAGGGCTTCACATGGGAGAGAGTCACCACATACGAAGACGGGGGCGTGCTGACCGCTACCCAGGA
CACCAGCCTCCAGGACGGCTGCCTCATCTACAACGTCAAGATCAGAGGGGTGAACTTCACATCCAACGGC
CCTGTGATGCAGAAGAAAACACTCGGCTGGGAGGCCTTCACCGAGACGCTGTACCCCGCTGACGGCGGCC
TGGAAGGCAGAAACGACATGGCCCTGAAGCTCGTGGGCGGGAGCCATCTGATCGCAAACATCAAGACCAC
ATATAGATCCAAGAAACCCGCTAAGAACCTCAAGATGCCTGGCGTCTACTATGTGGACTACAGACTGGAA
AGAATCAAGGAGGCCAACAACGAGACCTACGTCGAGCAGCACGAGGTGGCAGTGGCCAGATACTGCGACC
TCCCTAGCAAACTGGGGCACAAGCTTAATTGAGAGCTCGATGAGTTTGGACAAACCACAACTAGAATGCA
GTGAAAAAAATGCTTTATTTGTGAAATTTGTGATGCTATTGCTTTATTTGTAACCATTATAAGCTGCAAT
AAACAAGTTAACAACAACAATTGCATTCATTTTATGTTTCAGGTTCAGGGGGAGGTGTGGGAGGTTTTTT
AAAGCAAGTAAAACCTCTACAAATGTGGTACTTAAGAGGGGGAGACCAAAGGGCGAGACGTTAAGGCCTC
ACGTGACATGTGAGCAAAAGGCCAGCAAAAGGCCAGGAACCGTAAAAAGGCCGCGTTGCTGGCGTTTTTC
CATAGGCTCCGCCCCCCTGACGAGCATCACAAAAATCGACGCTCAAGTCAGAGGTGGCGAAACCCGACAG
GACTATAAAGATACCAGGCGTTTCCCCCTGGAAGCTCCCTCGTGCGCTCTCCTGTTCCGACCCTGCCGCT
TACGGGATACCTGTCCGCCTTTCTCCCTTCGGGAAGCGTGGCGCTTTCTCATAGCTCACGCTGTAGGTAT
CTCAGTTCGGTGTAGGTCGTTCGCTCCAAGCTGGGCTGTGTGCACGAACCCCCCGTTCAGCCCGACCGCT
GCGCCTTATCCGGTAACTATCGTCTTGAGTCCAACCCGGTAAGACACGACTTATCGCCACTGGCAGCAGC
CACTGGTAACAGGATTAGCAGAGCGAGGTATGTAGGCGGTGCTACAGAGTTCTTGAAGTGGTGGCCTAAC
TACGGCTACACTAGAAGAACAGTATTTGGTATCTGCGCTCTGCTGAAGCCAGTTACCTTCGGAAAAAGAG
TTGGTAGCTCTTGATCCGGCAAACAAACCACCGCTGGTAGCGGTGGTTTTTTTGTTTGCAAGCAGCAGAT
TACGCGCAGAAAAAAAGGATCTCAAGAAGATCCTTTGATCTTTTCTACGGGGTCTGACGCTCAGTGGAAC
GAAAACTCACGTTAAGGGATTTTGGTCATGCCGTCTCAGAAGAACTCGTCAAGAAGGCGATAGAAGGCGA
TGCGCTGCGAATCGGGAGCGGCGATACCGTAAAGCACGAGGAAGCGGTCAGCCCATTCGCCGCCAAGCTC
TTCAGCAATATCACGGGTAGCCAACGCTATGTCCTGATAGCGGTCCGCCACACCCAGCCGGCCACAGTCG
ATGAATCCAGAAAAGCGGCCATTTTCCACCATGATATTCGGCAAGCAGGCATCGCCATGGGTCACGACGA
GATCCTCGCCGTCGGGCATGCTCGCCTTGAGCCTGGCGAACAGTTCGGCTGGCGCGAGCCCCTGATGCTC
TTCGTCCAGATCATCCTGATCGACAAGACCGGCTTCCATCCGAGTACGTGCTCTCTCGATGCGATGTTTC
GCTTGGTGGTCGAATGGGCAGGTAGCCGGATCAAGCGTATGCAGCCGCCGCATTGCATCAGCCATGATGG
ATACTTTCTCGGCAGGAGCAAGGTGAGATGACAGGAGATCCTGCCCCGGCACTTCGCCCAATAGCAGCCA
GTCCCTTCCCGCTTCAGTGACAACGTCGAGTACAGCTGCGCAAGGAACGCCCGTCGTGGCCAGCCACGAT
AGCCGCGCTGCCTCGTCTTGCAGTTCATTCAGGGCACCGGACAGGTCGGTCTTGACAAAAAGAACCGGGC
GCCCCTGCGCTGACAGCCGGAACACGGCGGCATCAGAGCAGCCGATTGTCTGTTGTGCCCAGTCATAGCC
GAATAGCCTCTCCACCCAAGCGGCCGGAGAACCTGCGTGCAATCCATCTTGTTCAATCATAATATTATTG
AAGCATTTATCAGGGTTCGTCTCGTCCCGGTCTCCTCCCATGCATGTCAATATTGGCCATTAGCCATATT
ATTCATTGGTTATATAGCATAAATCAATATTGGCTATTGGCCATTGCATACGTTGTATCTATATCATAAT
ATGTACATTTATATTGGCTCATGTCCAATATGACCGCCATGTTGGCATTGATTATTGACTAGTTATTAAT
AGTAATCAATTACGGGGTCATTAGTTCATAGCCCATATATGGAGTTCCGCGTTACATAACTTACGGTAAA
TGGCCCGCCTGGCTGACCGCCCAACGACCCCCGCCCATTGACGTCAATAATGACGTATGTTCCCATAGTA
ACGCCAATAGGGACTTTCCATTGACGTCAATGGGTGGAGTATTTACGGTAAACTGCCCACTTGGCAGTAC
ATCAAGTGTATCATATGCCAAGTCCGCCCCCTATTGACGTCAATGACGGTAAATGGCCCGCCTGGCATTA
TGCCCAGTACATGACCTTACGGGACTTTCCTACTTGGCAGTACATCTACGTATTAGTCATCGCTATTACC
ATG
Features (pLannotate 1.2.2; 9 found; start..end, strand, type, name):
      2..201     +  promoter       CMV promoter: human cytomegalovirus (CMV) immediate early promoter
    296..428     +  intron         chimeric intron: chimera between introns from human β-globin and immunoglobulin heavy chain genes
    451..1150    +  CDS            TagBFP (fragment): monomeric blue fluorescent protein mammalian codon-optimized
   1188..1269    -  polyA_signal   SV40 poly(A) signal: SV40 polyadenylation signal
   1292..1360    -  CDS            large T antigen (fragment): large T antigen from SV40 (simian virus 40)
   1467..2055    -  rep_origin     ori: high-copy-number ColE1/pMB1/pBR322/pUC origin of replication
   2136..2930    -  CDS            NeoR/KanR: aminoglycoside phosphotransferase from Tn5; aph(3')-II (or nptII); confers resistance to neomycin, kanamycin, and G418 (Geneticin®)
   2931..2957    -  promoter       AmpR promoter (fragment): bla
   3126..3503    +  enhancer       CMV enhancer: human cytomegalovirus immediate early enhancer
