[The description below was written by a language model from this plasmid's Addgene catalogue record and pLannotate feature annotations shown in this document.]
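Description:
pMax_BFP_A191G is a small (about 3.5 kb) mammalian expression plasmid built on the pMax backbone. It is propagated in E. coli at high copy from a ColE1/pUC-type origin and selected with kanamycin through a Tn5 aminoglycoside phosphotransferase (NeoR/KanR) gene. In the feature table this gene sits directly downstream of a short fragment of the bacterial bla (AmpR) promoter. No separate eukaryotic promoter is annotated for the marker, so the record supports bacterial selection only.

The expression cassette uses the human CMV immediate-early enhancer and promoter, which span the numbering origin of the circular sequence. They are followed by a chimeric β-globin/immunoglobulin heavy chain intron, which typically improves transcript processing and expression. Next come the roughly 700 bp mammalian codon-optimized TagBFP coding sequence and an SV40 polyadenylation signal. The short "large T antigen" fragment annotated nearby is most likely residual SV40 sequence flanking the poly(A) region rather than a functional gene.

The TagBFP insert carries a site-directed A191G change, which probably explains why the annotation tool scores it as a fragment rather than a full match. According to the record, this mutation was introduced so that a site-specific U:A mispair can be built into the reporter. The lesion-bearing plasmid is then transfected into cells for fluorescence-based host cell reactivation assays that measure uracil DNA glycosylase (UDG) activity. The associated work describes multiplexed repair assays that rely on transcription inhibition and transcriptional mutagenesis. In such assays, blue fluorescence reports on how cells process the engineered lesion. The record does not state the amino-acid consequence of the mutation or its effect on fluorescence.
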