Addgene plasmid #177823: pMax_BFP_A191G
Purpose: Site-specific mutagenesis of tagBFP for the purposes of creating a site-specific U:A mispair for the purposes of measuring UDG activity via Host Cell Reactivation (HCR).
Depositing lab: Zachary Nagel & Leona Samson. Depositing organization: Massachusetts Institute of Technology. Publication: Multiplexed DNA repair assays for multiple lesions and multiple doses via transcription inhibition and transcriptional mutagenesis. Nagel ZD, Margulies CM, Chaim IA, McRee SK, Mazzucato P, Ahmad A, Abo RP, Butty VL, Forget AL, Samson LD. Proc Natl Acad Sci U S A. 2014 May 6;111(18):E1823-32. doi: 10.1073/pnas.1401182111. Epub 2014 Apr 22. PubMed 24757057.
Backbone
  Vector backbone: pMax
  Vector type: Mammalian Expression
Growth in bacteria
  Bacterial resistance: Kanamycin, 50 μg/mL
  Growth temperature: 37°C
  Growth strain: DH5alpha
  Copy number: High Copy
Gene/Insert
  Gene/Insert name: tagBFP_A191G
  Species: Synthetic
  Insert size (bp): 702
  Mutation: A191G
  Promoter: CMV
  Cloning method: Ligation Independent Cloning
  Sequencing primers: 5′ CGCAAATGGGCGGTAGGCGTG; 3′ GCAATAGCATCACAAATTTCACA
Terms and licenses: Academic/Nonprofit Terms; Industry Terms: Not Available to Industry
Depositor comments: For more information, see Chaim et al. 2017 PNAS (doi: 10.1073/pnas.1712032114) and Piett, Pecen et al. 2021 Nat Protoc. (doi: 10.1038/s41596-021-00577-3).
How to cite: pMax_BFP_A191G was a gift from Zachary Nagel & Leona Samson (Addgene plasmid # 177823 ; http://n2t.net/addgene:177823 ; RRID:Addgene_177823)
